Addgene plasmid #223952: pcDNA5-FRT-TOgw-C-mCherry
Purpose: (Empty Backbone) Gateway cloning of genes of interest with a C-terminal mCherry fusion; generation of stable cells with doxycycline inducible expression
Depositing lab: Karla Feijs & Roko Žaja. Depositing organization: Universitaetsklinikum Aachen.
Backbone
  Vector backbone: pcDNA5-FRT-TOgw
  Vector type: Mammalian Expression
  Selectable markers: Hygromycin
  Tag / fusion protein: mCherry (C terminal on backbone)
Growth in bacteria
  Bacterial resistance: Chloramphenicol and Ampicillin, 25 & 100 μg/mL
  Growth temperature: 37°C
  Growth strain: ccdB Survival
  Copy number: High Copy
Gene/Insert
  Gene/Insert name: None
  Tag / fusion protein: mCherry (C terminal on backbone)
Terms and licenses: Academic/Nonprofit Terms; Industry Terms: Not Available to Industry
How to cite: pcDNA5-FRT-TOgw-C-mCherry was a gift from Karla Feijs & Roko Žaja (Addgene plasmid # 223952 ; http://n2t.net/addgene:223952 ; RRID:Addgene_223952)
