[The description below was written by a language model from this plasmid's Addgene catalogue record and pLannotate feature annotations shown in this document.]
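Description:
pcDNA5-FRT-TOgw-C-mCherry is an empty Gateway destination vector for mammalian expression, built on the pcDNA5-FRT-TOgw backbone and about 7.6 kb in size. It carries no gene of interest. It is used to fuse a chosen open reading frame to a C-terminal mCherry tag and to generate stable cell lines with doxycycline-inducible expression. In bacteria it replicates from a high-copy ColE1/pUC-type origin and is selected with ampicillin (AmpR on the backbone) together with chloramphenicol (CmR inside the Gateway cassette). Because the cassette also encodes the CcdB toxin, the unrecombined plasmid has to be propagated in a ccdB-tolerant strain.

The expression unit consists of the CMV enhancer and immediate early promoter followed by short tet operator sequences, which the annotation tool labels as PLtetO-1 and TRE3GV fragments. In cells expressing the Tet repressor, these operators keep transcription off until doxycycline is added. Downstream lies the attR1–CmR–ccdB–attR2 cassette, followed by the mCherry coding sequence and then the bGH polyadenylation signal. An LR reaction with an entry clone replaces the cassette with the gene of interest. A continuous fusion to the red fluorescent protein would require the insert to lack a stop codon and read in frame through attR2.

For stable integration, the plasmid has an FRT site directly upstream of a hygromycin resistance coding sequence with an SV40 poly(A) signal, and no complete promoter is annotated in front of it. This is the usual Flp-In-type arrangement: FLP-mediated recombination into a genomic FRT site places HygR behind a resident promoter, so hygromycin selects for correctly integrated, single-site clones. The record does not name particular host cell lines.
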