Features (pLannotate 1.2.2; 28 found; start..end, strand, type, name):
    111..335     +  polyA_signal   bGH poly(A) signal: bovine growth hormone polyadenylation signal
    339..360     +  promoter       SV40 promoter (fragment): SV40 enhancer and early promoter
    381..614     +  rep_origin     f1 ori (fragment) (sequence partly withheld): f1 bacteriophage origin of replication; arrow indicates direction of (+) strand synthesis
    619..666     +  protein_bind   FRT: FLP-mediated recombination occurs in the 8-bp core sequence TCTAGAAA (Turan and Bode, 2011). FLP recombinase from the Saccharomyces cerevisiae 2μ plasmid
    674..1696    +  CDS            HygR: aminoglycoside phosphotransferase from E. coli; aph(4)-Ia; confers resistance to hygromycin
   1706..1831    +  CDS            ble (fragment): BLE_KLEPN - Experimental evidence at protein level: Swiss-Prot protein existence level 1. Binding protein with a strong affinity to the bleomycin family of antibiotics. Binds to CL990; an antimitotic-antibiotic compound. From Klebsiella pneumoniae.
   1826..1947    +  polyA_signal   SV40 poly(A) signal: SV40 polyadenylation signal
   2020..2036    -  protein_bind   lac operator: The lac repressor binds to the lac operator to inhibit transcription in E. coli. This inhibition can be relieved by adding lactose or isopropyl-β-D-thiogalactopyranoside (IPTG). lac repressor encoded by lacI
   2044..2074    -  promoter       lac promoter: promoter for the E. coli lac operon
   2089..2110    -  protein_bind   CAP binding site: CAP binding activates transcription in the presence of cAMP. E. coli catabolite activator protein
   2123..2215    -  CDS            lacI (fragment): lac repressor; lacI; The lac repressor binds to the lac operator to inhibit transcription in E. coli. This inhibition can be relieved by adding lactose or isopropyl-β-D-thiogalactopyranoside (IPTG).
   2398..2986    -  rep_origin     ori: high-copy-number ColE1/pMB1/pBR322/pUC origin of replication
   3157..4017    -  CDS            AmpR: β-lactamase; bla; confers resistance to ampicillin, carbenicillin, and related antibiotics
   4018..4122    -  promoter       AmpR promoter: bla
   4181..4233    -  misc_feature   bom (fragment): basis of mobility region from pBR322
   4388..4767    +  enhancer       CMV enhancer: human cytomegalovirus immediate early enhancer
   4768..4971    +  promoter       CMV promoter: human cytomegalovirus (CMV) immediate early promoter
   4973..4992    +  promoter       PLtetO-1 promoter (fragment): modified phage lambda PL promoter with tet operator sites (Lutz and Bujard, 1997)
   4994..5013    +  promoter       PLtetO-1 promoter (fragment): modified phage lambda PL promoter with tet operator sites (Lutz and Bujard, 1997)
   5021..5054    +  promoter       TRE3GV promoter (fragment): 3rd-generation Tet-responsive promoter that can be activated by binding of Tet-On® 3G, optimized for retroviral and lentiviral vectors
   5139..5263    +  protein_bind   attR1: mutant version of attR; recombination site for the Gateway® LR reaction LR Clonase™
   5288..5318    +  promoter       lac UV5 promoter: E. coli lac promoter with an "up" mutation
   5342..5371    +  promoter       cat promoter (fragment): promoter of the E. coli cat gene encoding chloramphenicol acetyltransferase
   5372..6031    +  CDS            CmR: chloramphenicol acetyltransferase; cat; confers resistance to chloramphenicol
   6210..6368    +  CDS            ccdA (fragment): CCDA_ECO57 - Also known as H, letA. Experimental evidence at protein level: Swiss-Prot protein existence level 1. Antitoxin component of a type II toxin-antitoxin (TA) system which inhibits the post-segregational killing (PSK) of plasmid-free cells, also referred to as a plasmid addiction system. Binds to and blocks the activity of CcdB; will also remove bound CcdB protein from the CcdB-GyrA complex by forming a CcdA-CcdB complex, a process termed rejuvenation. Functions as a transcriptional corepressor for the ccdAB operon, repression also requires CcdB (By similarity). From Escherichia coli
   6373..6675    +  CDS            ccdB: CCDB_ECOLI - Also known as G, letB, letD. Experimental evidence at protein level: Swiss-Prot protein existence level 1. Toxic component of a type II toxin-antitoxin (TA) system, functioning in plasmid maintainence. Responsible for the post- segregational killing (PSK) of plasmid-free cells, also referred to as a plasmid addiction system. Half-life of over 2 hours. Cell killing by CcdB is accompanied by filamentation, defects in chromosome and plasmid segregation, defects in cell division, formation of anucleate cells, decreased DNA synthesis and plasmid loss. Interferes with the activity of DN
   6719..6843    -  protein_bind   attR2: mutant version of attR; recombination site for the Gateway® LR reaction LR Clonase™
   6857..7561    +  CDS            mCherry: mCherry is a basic (constitutively fluorescent) red fluorescent protein published in 2004, derived from Discosoma sp.. It is reported to be a very rapidly-maturing monomer with low acid sensitivity.
>Addgene plasmid #223952 | pcDNA5-FRT-TOgw-C-mCherry | addgene full sequence | sequence record 450834 | Addgene NGS Result
GTACCGAGCTCGGATCCACTAGTCCAGTGTGGTGGAATTCTGCAGATATCCAGCACAGTGGCGGCCGCTC
GAGTCTAGAGGGCCCGTTTAAACCCGCTGATCAGCCTCGACTGTGCCTTCTAGTTGCCAGCCATCTGTTG
TTTGCCCCTCCCCCGTGCCTTCCTTGACCCTGGAAGGTGCCACTCCCACTGTCCTTTCCTAATAAAATGA
GGAAATTGCATCGCATTGTCTGAGTAGGTGTCATTCTATTCTGGGGGGTGGGGTGGGGCAGGACAGCAAG
GGGGAGGATTGGGAAGACAATAGCAGGCATGCTGGGGATGCGGTGGGCTCTATGGCTTCTGAGGCGGAAA
GAACCAGCTGGGGCTCTAGGGGGTATCCCC
[124 nt withheld, positions 381-504]
C
[91 nt withheld, positions 506-596]
AGGGTGATGGTTCACGTACCTAGAAGTTCCTATTCCGAAGTTCCTATTCTCTAGAAAGTATAGGAACTTC
CTTGGCCAAAAAGCCTGAACTCACCGCGACGTCTGTCGAGAAGTTTCTGATCGAAAAGTTCGACAGCGTC
TCCGACCTGATGCAGCTCTCGGAGGGCGAAGAATCTCGTGCTTTCAGCTTCGATGTAGGAGGGCGTGGAT
ATGTCCTGCGGGTAAATAGCTGCGCCGATGGTTTCTACAAAGATCGTTATGTTTATCGGCACTTTGCATC
GGCCGCGCTCCCGATTCCGGAAGTGCTTGACATTGGGGAATTCAGCGAGAGCCTGACCTATTGCATCTCC
CGCCGTGCACAGGGTGTCACGTTGCAAGACCTGCCTGAAACCGAACTGCCCGCTGTTCTGCAGCCGGTCG
CGGAGGCCATGGATGCGATCGCTGCGGCCGATCTTAGCCAGACGAGCGGGTTCGGCCCATTCGGACCGCA
AGGAATCGGTCAATACACTACATGGCGTGATTTCATATGCGCGATTGCTGATCCCCATGTGTATCACTGG
CAAACTGTGATGGACGACACCGTCAGTGCGTCCGTCGCGCAGGCTCTCGATGAGCTGATGCTTTGGGCCG
AGGACTGCCCCGAAGTCCGGCACCTCGTGCACGCGGATTTCGGCTCCAACAATGTCCTGACGGACAATGG
CCGCATAACAGCGGTCATTGACTGGAGCGAGGCGATGTTCGGGGATTCCCAATACGAGGTCGCCAACATC
TTCTTCTGGAGGCCGTGGTTGGCTTGTATGGAGCAGCAGACGCGCTACTTCGAGCGGAGGCATCCGGAGC
TTGCAGGATCGCCGCGGCTCCGGGCGTATATGCTCCGCATTGGTCTTGACCAACTCTATCAGAGCTTGGT
TGACGGCAATTTCGATGATGCAGCTTGGGCGCAGGGTCGATGCGACGCAATCGTCCGATCCGGAGCCGGG
ACTGTCGGGCGTACACAAATCGCCCGCAGAAGCGCGGCCGTCTGGACCGATGGCTGTGTAGAAGTACTCG
CCGATAGTGGAAACCGACGCCCCAGCACTCGTCCGAGGGCAAAGGAATAGCACGTACTACGAGATTTCGA
TTCCACCGCCGCCTTCTATGAAAGGTTGGGCTTCGGAATCGTTTTCCGGGACGCCGGCTGGATGATCCTC
CAGCGCGGGGATCTCATGCTGGAGTTCTTCGCCCACCCCAACTTGTTTATTGCAGCTTATAATGGTTACA
AATAAAGCAATAGCATCACAAATTTCACAAATAAAGCATTTTTTTCACTGCATTCTAGTTGTGGTTTGTC
CAAACTCATCAATGTATCTTATCATGTCTGTATACCGTCGACCTCTAGCTAGAGCTTGGCGTAATCATGG
TCATAGCTGTTTCCTGTGTGAAATTGTTATCCGCTCACAATTCCACACAACATACGAGCCGGAAGCATAA
AGTGTAAAGCCTGGGGTGCCTAATGAGTGAGCTAACTCACATTAATTGCGTTGCGCTCACTGCCCGCTTT
CCAGTCGGGAAACCTGTCGTGCCAGCTGCATTAATGAATCGGCCAACGCGCGGGGAGAGGCGGTTTGCGT
ATTGGGCGCTCTTCCGCTTCCTCGCTCACTGACTCGCTGCGCTCGGTCGTTCGGCTGCGGCGAGCGGTAT
CAGCTCACTCAAAGGCGGTAATACGGTTATCCACAGAATCAGGGGATAACGCAGGAAAGAACATGTGAGC
AAAAGGCCAGCAAAAGGCCAGGAACCGTAAAAAGGCCGCGTTGCTGGCGTTTTTCCATAGGCTCCGCCCC
CCTGACGAGCATCACAAAAATCGACGCTCAAGTCAGAGGTGGCGAAACCCGACAGGACTATAAAGATACC
AGGCGTTTCCCCCTGGAAGCTCCCTCGTGCGCTCTCCTGTTCCGACCCTGCCGCTTACCGGATACCTGTC
CGCCTTTCTCCCTTCGGGAAGCGTGGCGCTTTCTCATAGCTCACGCTGTAGGTATCTCAGTTCGGTGTAG
GTCGTTCGCTCCAAGCTGGGCTGTGTGCACGAACCCCCCGTTCAGCCCGACCGCTGCGCCTTATCCGGTA
ACTATCGTCTTGAGTCCAACCCGGTAAGACACGACTTATCGCCACTGGCAGCAGCCACTGGTAACAGGAT
TAGCAGAGCGAGGTATGTAGGCGGTGCTACAGAGTTCTTGAAGTGGTGGCCTAACTACGGCTACACTAGA
AGAACAGTATTTGGTATCTGCGCTCTGCTGAAGCCAGTTACCTTCGGAAAAAGAGTTGGTAGCTCTTGAT
CCGGCAAACAAACCACCGCTGGTAGCGGTGGTTTTTTTGTTTGCAAGCAGCAGATTACGCGCAGAAAAAA
AGGATCTCAAGAAGATCCTTTGATCTTTTCTACGGGGTCTGACGCTCAGTGGAACGAAAACTCACGTTAA
GGGATTTTGGTCATGAGATTATCAAAAAGGATCTTCACCTAGATCCTTTTAAATTAAAAATGAAGTTTTA
AATCAATCTAAAGTATATATGAGTAAACTTGGTCTGACAGTTACCAATGCTTAATCAGTGAGGCACCTAT
CTCAGCGATCTGTCTATTTCGTTCATCCATAGTTGCCTGACTCCCCGTCGTGTAGATAACTACGATACGG
GAGGGCTTACCATCTGGCCCCAGTGCTGCAATGATACCGCGAGACCCACGCTCACCGGCTCCAGATTTAT
CAGCAATAAACCAGCCAGCCGGAAGGGCCGAGCGCAGAAGTGGTCCTGCAACTTTATCCGCCTCCATCCA
GTCTATTAATTGTTGCCGGGAAGCTAGAGTAAGTAGTTCGCCAGTTAATAGTTTGCGCAACGTTGTTGCC
ATTGCTACAGGCATCGTGGTGTCACGCTCGTCGTTTGGTATGGCTTCATTCAGCTCCGGTTCCCAACGAT
CAAGGCGAGTTACATGATCCCCCATGTTGTGCAAAAAAGCGGTTAGCTCCTTCGGTCCTCCGATCGTTGT
CAGAAGTAAGTTGGCCGCAGTGTTATCACTCATGGTTATGGCAGCACTGCATAATTCTCTTACTGTCATG
CCATCCGTAAGATGCTTTTCTGTGACTGGTGAGTACTCAACCAAGTCATTCTGAGAATAGTGTATGCGGC
GACCGAGTTGCTCTTGCCCGGCGTCAATACGGGATAATACCGCGCCACATAGCAGAACTTTAAAAGTGCT
CATCATTGGAAAACGTTCTTCGGGGCGAAAACTCTCAAGGATCTTACCGCTGTTGAGATCCAGTTCGATG
TAACCCACTCGTGCACCCAACTGATCTTCAGCATCTTTTACTTTCACCAGCGTTTCTGGGTGAGCAAAAA
CAGGAAGGCAAAATGCCGCAAAAAAGGGAATAAGGGCGACACGGAAATGTTGAATACTCATACTCTTCCT
TTTTCAATATTATTGAAGCATTTATCAGGGTTATTGTCTCATGAGCGGATACATATTTGAATGTATTTAG
AAAAATAAACAAATAGGGGTTCCGCGCACATTTCCCCGAAAAGTGCCACCTGACGTCGACGGATCGGGAG
ATCTCCCGATCCCCTATGGTGCACTCTCAGTACAATCTGCTCTGATGCCGCATAGTTAAGCCAGTATCTG
CTCCCTGCTTGTGTGTTGGAGGTCGCTGAGTAGTGCGCGAGCAAAATTTAAGCTACAACAAGGCAAGGCT
TGACCGACAATTGCATGAAGAATCTGCTTAGGGTTAGGCGTTTTGCGCTGCTTCGCGATGTACGGGCCAG
ATATACGCGTTGACATTGATTATTGACTAGTTATTAATAGTAATCAATTACGGGGTCATTAGTTCATAGC
CCATATATGGAGTTCCGCGTTACATAACTTACGGTAAATGGCCCGCCTGGCTGACCGCCCAACGACCCCC
GCCCATTGACGTCAATAATGACGTATGTTCCCATAGTAACGCCAATAGGGACTTTCCATTGACGTCAATG
GGTGGAGTATTTACGGTAAACTGCCCACTTGGCAGTACATCAAGTGTATCATATGCCAAGTACGCCCCCT
ATTGACGTCAATGACGGTAAATGGCCCGCCTGGCATTATGCCCAGTACATGACCTTATGGGACTTTCCTA
CTTGGCAGTACATCTACGTATTAGTCATCGCTATTACCATGGTGATGCGGTTTTGGCAGTACATCAATGG
GCGTGGATAGCGGTTTGACTCACGGGGATTTCCAAGTCTCCACCCCATTGACGTCAATGGGAGTTTGTTT
TGGCACCAAAATCAACGGGACTTTCCAAAATGTCGTAACAACTCCGCCCCATTGACGCAAATGGGCGGTA
GGCGTGTACGGTGGGAGGTCTATATAAGCAGAGCTCTCCCTATCAGTGATAGAGATCTCCCTATCAGTGA
TAGAGATCGTCGACGAGCTCGTTTAGTGAACCGTCAGATCGCCTGGAGACGCCATCCACGCTGTTTTGAC
CTCCATAGAAGACACCGGGACCGATCCAGCCTCCGGACTCTAGCGTTTAAACTTAAGCTATCACAAGTTT
GTACAAAAAAGCTGAACGAGAAACGTAAAATGATATAAATATCAATATATTAAATTAGATTTTGCATAAA
AAACAGACTACATAATACTGTAAAACACAACATATCCAGTCACTATGGCGGCCGCATTAGGCACCCCAGG
CTTTACACTTTATGCTTCCGGCTCGTATAATGTGTGGATTTTGAGTTAGGATCCGTCGAGATTTTCAGGA
GCTAAGGAAGCTAAAATGGAGAAAAAAATCACTGGATATACCACCGTTGATATATCCCAATGGCATCGTA
AAGAACATTTTGAGGCATTTCAGTCAGTTGCTCAATGTACCTATAACCAGACCGTTCAGCTGGATATTAC
GGCCTTTTTAAAGACCGTAAAGAAAAATAAGCACAAGTTTTATCCGGCCTTTATTCACATTCTTGCCCGC
CTGATGAATGCTCATCCGGAATTCCGTATGGCAATGAAAGACGGTGAGCTGGTGATATGGGATAGTGTTC
ACCCTTGTTACACCGTTTTCCATGAGCAAACTGAAACGTTTTCATCGCTCTGGAGTGAATACCACGACGA
TTTCCGGCAGTTTCTACACATATATTCGCAAGATGTGGCGTGTTACGGTGAAAACCTGGCCTATTTCCCT
AAAGGGTTTATTGAGAATATGTTTTTCGTCTCAGCCAATCCCTGGGTGAGTTTCACCAGTTTTGATTTAA
ACGTGGCCAATATGGACAACTTCTTCGCCCCCGTTTTCACCATGGGCAAATATTATACGCAAGGCGACAA
GGTGCTGATGCCGCTGGCGATTCAGGTTCATCATGCCGTTTGTGATGGCTTCCATGTCGGCAGAATGCTT
AATGAATTACAACAGTACTGCGATGAGTGGCAGGGCGGGGCGTAAACGCGTGGATCCGGCTTACTAAAAG
CCAGATAACAGTATGCGTATTTGCGCGCTGATTTTTGCGGTATAAGAATATATACTGATATGTATACCCG
AAGTATGTCAAAAAGAGGTATGCTATGAAGCAGCGTATTACAGTGACAGTTGACAGCGACAGCTATCAGT
TGCTCAAGGCATATATGATGTCAATATCTCCGGTCTGGTAAGCACAACCATGCAGAATGAAGCCCGTCGT
CTGCGTGCCGAACGCTGGAAAGCGGAAAATCAGGAAGGGATGGCTGAGGTCGCCCGGTTTATTGAAATGA
ACGGCTCTTTTGCTGACGAGAACAGGGGCTGGTGAAATGCAGTTTAAGGTTTACACCTATAAAAGAGAGA
GCCGTTATCGTCTGTTTGTGGATGTACAGAGTGATATTATTGACACGCCCGGGCGACGGATGGTGATCCC
CCTGGCCAGTGCACGTCTGCTGTCAGATAAAGTCTCCCGTGAACTTTACCCGGTGGTGCATATCGGGGAT
GAAAGCTGGCGCATGATGACCACCGATATGGCCAGTGTGCCGGTCTCCGTTATCGGGGAAGAAGTGGCTG
ATCTCAGCCACCGCGAAAATGACATCAAAAACGCCATTAACCTGATGTTCTGGGGAATATAAATGTCAGG
CTCCCTTATACACAGCCAGTCTGCAGGTCGACCATAGTGACTGGATATGTTGTGTTTTACAGTATTATGT
AGTCTGTTTTTTATGCAAAATCTAATTTAATATATTGATATTTATATCATTTTACGTTTCTCGTTCAGCT
TTCTTGTACAAAGTGGTGATAGCTTGGTACGTGAGCAAGGGCGAGGAGGATAACATGGCCATCATCAAGG
AGTTCATGCGCTTCAAGGTGCACATGGAGGGCTCCGTGAACGGCCACGAGTTCGAGATCGAGGGCGAGGG
CGAGGGCCGCCCCTACGAGGGCACCCAGACCGCCAAGCTGAAGGTGACCAAGGGTGGCCCCCTGCCCTTC
GCCTGGGACATCCTGTCCCCTCAGTTCATGTACGGCTCCAAGGCCTACGTGAAGCACCCCGCCGACATCC
CCGACTACTTGAAGCTGTCCTTCCCCGAGGGCTTCAAGTGGGAGCGCGTGATGAACTTCGAGGACGGCGG
CGTGGTGACCGTGACCCAGGACTCCTCCCTGCAGGACGGCGAGTTCATCTACAAGGTGAAGCTGCGCGGC
ACCAACTTCCCCTCCGACGGCCCCGTAATGCAGAAGAAGACCATGGGCTGGGAGGCCTCCTCCGAGCGGA
TGTACCCCGAGGACGGCGCCCTGAAGGGCGAGATCAAGCAGAGGCTGAAGCTGAAGGACGGCGGCCACTA
CGACGCTGAGGTCAAGACCACCTACAAGGCCAAGAAGCCCGTGCAGCTGCCCGGCGCCTACAACGTCAAC
ATCAAGTTGGACATCACCTCCCACAACGAGGACTACACCATCGTGGAACAGTACGAACGCGCCGAGGGCC
GCCACTCCACCGGCGGCATGGACGAGCTGTACAAGTGA
